>Addgene plasmid #175114 | pLV V5-Sun2 | addgene full sequence | sequence record 351772 | Addgene NGS Result
TGGAAGGGCTAATTCACTCCCAAAGAAGACAAGATATCCTTGATCTGTGGATCTACCACACACAAGGCTA
CTTCCCTGATTAGCAGAACTACACACCAGGGCCAGGGGTCAGATATCCACTGACCTTTGGATGGTGCTAC
AAGCTAGTACCAGTTGAGCCAGATAAGGTAGAAGAGGCCAATAAAGGAGAGAACACCAGCTTGTTACACC
CTGTGAGCCTGCATGGGATGGATGACCCGGAGAGAGAAGTGTTAGAGTGGAGGTTTGACAGCCGCCTAGC
ATTTCATCACGTGGCCCGAGAGCTGCATCCGGAGTACTTCAAGAACTGCTGATATCGAGCTTGCTACAAG
GGACTTTCCGCTGGGGACTTTCCAGGGAGGCGTGGCCTGGGCGGGACTGGGGAGTGGCGAGCCCTCAGAT
CCTGCATATAAGCAGCTGCTTTTTGCCTGTACTGGGTCTCTCTGGTTAGACCAGATCTGAGCCTGGGAGC
TCTCTGGCTAACTAGGGAACCCACTGCTTAAGCCTCAATAAAGCTTGCCTTGAGTGCTTCAAGTAGTGTG
TGCCCGTCTGTTGTGTGACTCTGGTAACTAGAGATCCCTCAGACCCTTTTAGTCAGTGTGGAAAATCTCT
AGCAGTGGCGCCCGAACAGGGACTTGAAAGCGAAAGGGAAACCAGAGGAGCTCTCTCGACGCAGGACTCG
GCTTGCTGAAGCGCGCACGGCAAGAGGCGAGGGGCGGCGACTGGTGAGTACGCCAAAAATTTTGACTAGC
GGAGGCTAGAAGGAGAGAGATGGGTGCGAGAGCGTCAGTATTAAGCGGGGGAGAATTAGATCGCGATGGG
AAAAAATTCGGTTAAGGCCAGGGGGAAAGAAAAAATATAAATTAAAACATATAGTATGGGCAAGCAGGGA
GCTAGAACGATTCGCAGTTAATCCTGGCCTGTTAGAAACATCAGAAGGCTGTAGACAAATACTGGGACAG
CTACAACCATCCCTTCAGACAGGATCAGAAGAACTTAGATCATTATATAATACAGTAGCAACCCTCTATT
GTGTGCATCAAAGGATAGAGATAAAAGACACCAAGGAAGCTTTAGACAAGATAGAGGAAGAGCAAAACAA
AAGTAAGACCACCGCACAGCAAGCGGCCGGCCGCTGATCTTCAGACCTGGAGGAGGAGATATGAGGGACA
ATTGGAGAAGTGAATTATATAAATATAAAGTAGTAAAAATTGAACCATTAGGAGTAGCACCCACCAAGGC
AAAGAGAAGAGTGGTGCAGAGAGAAAAAAGAGCAGTGGGAATAGGAGCTTTGTTCCTTGGGTTCTTGGGA
GCAGCAGGAAGCACTATGGGCGCAGCGTCAATGACGCTGACGGTACAGGCCAGACAATTATTGTCTGGTA
TAGTGCAGCAGCAGAACAATTTGCTGAGGGCTATTGAGGCGCAACAGCATCTGTTGCAACTCACAGTCTG
GGGCATCAAGCAGCTCCAGGCAAGAATCCTGGCTGTGGAAAGATACCTAAAGGATCAACAGCTCCTGGGG
ATTTGGGGTTGCTCTGGAAAACTCATTTGCACCACTGCTGTGCCTTGGAATGCTAGTTGGAGTAATAAAT
CTCTGGAACAGATTTGGAATCACACGACCTGGATGGAGTGGGACAGAGAAATTAACAATTACACAAGCTT
AATACACTCCTTAATTGAAGAATCGCAAAACCAGCAAGAAAAGAATGAACAAGAATTATTGGAATTAGAT
AAATGGGCAAGTTTGTGGAATTGGTTTAACATAACAAATTGGCTGTGGTATATAAAATTATTCATAATGA
TAGTAGGAGGCTTGGTAGGTTTAAGAATAGTTTTTGCTGTACTTTCTATAGTGAATAGAGTTAGGCAGGG
ATATTCACCATTATCGTTTCAGACCCACCTCCCAACCCCGAGGGGACCCGACAGGCCCGAAGGAATAGAA
GAAGAAGGTGGAGAGAGAGACAGAGACAGATCCATTCGATTAGTGAACGGATCTCGACGGTATCGCCTTT
AAAAGAAAAGGGGGGATTGGGGGGTACAGTGCAGGGGAAAGAATAGTAGACATAATAGCAACAGACATAC
AAACTAAAGAATTACAAAAACAAATTACAAAAATTCAAAATTTTCGGGTTTATTACAGGGACAGCAGAGA
TCCAGTTTATCGATGAGGCCCTTTCGTCTTCACTCGAGGTGCCCGTCAGTGGGCAGAGCGCACATCGCCC
ACAGTCCCCGAGAAGTTGGGGGGAGGGGTCGGCAATTGAACCGGTGCCTAGAGAAGGTGGCGCGGGGTAA
ACTGGGAAAGTGATGTCGTGTACTGGCTCCGCCTTTTTCCCGAGGGTGGGGGAGAACCGTATATAAGTGC
AGTAGTCGCCGTGAACGTTCTTTTTCGCAACGGGTTTGCCGCCAGAACACAGGTAAGTGCCGTGTGTGGT
TCCCGCGGGCCTGGCCTCTTTACGGGTTATGGCCCTTGCGTGCCTTGAATTACTTCCACCTGGCTGCAGT
ACGTGATTCTTGATCCCGAGCTTCGGGTTGGAAGTGGGTGGGAGAGTTCGAGGCCTTGCGCTTAAGGAGC
CCCTTCGCCTCGTGCTTGAGTTGAGGCCTGGCCTGGGCGCTGGGGCCGCCGCGTGCGAATCTGGTGGCAC
CTTCGCGCCTGTCTCGCTGCTTTCGATAAGTCTCTAGCCATTTAAAATTTTTGATGACCTGCTGCGACGC
TTTTTTTCTGGCAAGATAGTCTTGTAAATGCGGGCCAAGATCTGCACACTGGTATTTCGGTTTTTGGGGC
CGCGGGCGGCGACGGGGCCCGTGCGTCCCAGCGCACATGTTCGGCGAGGCGGGGCCTGCGAGCGCGGCCA
CCGAGAATCGGACGGGGGTAGTCTCAAGCTGGCCGGCCTGCTCTGGTGCCTGGCCTCGCGCCGCCGTGTA
TCGCCCCGCCCTGGGCGGCAAGGCTGGCCCGGTCGGCACCAGTTGCGTGAGCGGAAAGATGGCCGCTTCC
CGGCCCTGCTGCAGGGAGCTCAAAATGGAGGACGCGGCGCTCGGGAGAGCGGGCGGGTGAGTCACCCACA
CAAAGGAAAAGGGCCTTTCCGTCCTCAGCCGTCGCTTCATGTGACTCCACGGAGTACCGGGCGCCGTCCA
GGCACCTCGATTAGTTCTCGAGCTTTTGGAGTACGTCGTCTTTAGGTTGGGGGGAGGGGTTTTATGCGAT
GGAGTTTCCCCACACTGAGTGGGTGGAGACTGAAGTTAGGCCAGCTTGGCACTTGATGTAATTCTCCTTG
GAATTTGCCCTTTTTGAGTTTGGATCTTGGTTCATTCTCAAGCCTCAGACAGTGGTTCAAAGTTTTTTTC
TTCCATTTCAGGTGTCGTGAGGATCCGCCGCCATGGGTAAGCCTATCCCTAACCCTCTCCTCGGTCTCGA
TTCTACGGGGGGCGGAGGGGGTGGGCCCATGTCGAGACGAAGCCAGCGCCTCACTCGCTACTCTCAGGAT
GATAACGATGGCGGCAGCAGCAGCAGTGGTGCGAGCTCCGTGGCAGGAAGCCAGGGCACCGTGTTTAAAG
ACAGTCCTCTCAGGACTTTGAAGAGGAAATCCAGCAACATGAAGCACCTGTCCCCAGCTCCACAGCTGGG
CCCCTCCTCTGACTCCCACACCTCCTACTACAGCGAGTCTGTGGTTCGAGAGTCCTACATCGGCAGCCCC
CGGGCTGTGTCCCTCGCCAGGAGTGCCCTCCTGGATGACCACCTACACAGTGAGCCCTACTGGAGCGGGG
ACCTTCGGGGGAGGAGGAGGAGAGGAACAGGTGGTTCTGAGAGCAGCAAGGCCAATGGGCTCACCGCGGA
GAGCAAGGCCTCAGAAGACTTTTTCGGATCTTCCTCAGGCTATTCTTCAGAGGATGACCTTGCAGGCTAC
ACGGACTCAGACCAGCACAGCTCGGGGTCCAGGTTAAGGAGTGCAGCATCTCGGGCCGGCTCCTTTGTCT
GGACTCTGGTCACTTTTCCAGGCCGCCTCTTTGGTCTTCTCTACTGGTGGATTGGCACCACCTGGTACCG
CCTGACAACTGCTGCCTCCCTCCTGGATGTCTTCGTCCTAACCAGGTCCAGGCACTTCTCGCTGAACCTG
AAGAGTTTTCTGTGGTTCCTTCTGCTCTTGCTACTCCTGACTGGTCTGACCTACGGTGCTTGGCATTTTT
ACCCCTTAGGGCTGCAGACATTGCAACCCGCTGTGGTCTCCTGGTGGGCAGCAAAAGAGAGCAGGAAGCA
GCCAGAGGTGTGGGAATCCAGAGACGCCTCCCAGCACTTCCAGGCTGAGCAGCGCGTTCTCTCCCGGGTT
CACTCTCTGGAGCGGCGTCTGGAAGCCCTTGCTGCAGACTTTTCCTCCAACTGGCAGAAGGAGGCCATAC
GGCTGGAACGCCTGGAGCTGCGGCAGGGGGCTGCTGGCCATGGAGGAGGCAGTAGCCTGAGCCATGAAGA
TGCCCTGTCTCTCCTAGAAGGGTTGGTGAGCCGCCGCGAGGCTACCCTGAAGGAGGACTTGCGCAGGGAC
ACAGTGGCTCATATCCAGGAAGAATTGGCTACCCTGAGGGCAGAGCATCACCAAGACTCGGAAGATCTCT
TCAAGAAGATCGTCCAGGCCTCTCAGGAGTCCGAAGCCCGAGTCCAGCAGCTGAAGACAGAATGGAAAAG
CATGACCCAGGAGGCCTTCCAGGAGAGCTCTGTGAAGGAGCTGGGACGGCTGGAAGCCCAGCTGGCCAGC
CTGCGGCAGGAGCTGGCTGCCCTGACTCTGAAGCAGAACTCGGTGGCAGATGAAGTGGGCCTGCTGCCAC
AGAAGATCCAGGCTGCCAGGGCTGATGTGGAATCCCAGTTCCCTGACTGGATCAGGCAGTTCCTTCTTGG
AGACAGGGGTGCGCGCAGCGGGCTCCTGCAGAGAGATGAGATGCACGCTCAGCTGCAGGAGCTGGAGAAC
AAGATCCTTACCAAGATGGCTGAGATGCAGGGCAAGTCAGCCAGGGAGGCCGCAGCGTCCCTGGGACAGA
TACTGCAGAAAGAAGGCATAGTTGGGGTGACAGAGGAGCAGGTGCACCGGATCGTCAAGCAGGCCCTGCA
GCGCTACAGTGAGGACAGGATTGGAATGGTGGATTACGCCCTGGAATCAGGAGGAGCCAGTGTTATCAGC
ACCCGCTGCTCTGAGACTTATGAGACCAAGACGGCACTTCTCAGCCTCTTTGGCATCCCCCTGTGGTACC
ACTCCCAGTCACCTCGGGTCATTCTGCAGCCAGATGTGCACCCAGGCAACTGCTGGGCCTTCCAGGGGCC
CCAGGGCTTTGCAGTGGTCCGCCTCTCTGCTCGAATCCGACCTACAGCCGTTACCTTAGAGCACGTGCCC
AAGGCCTTGTCACCCAACAGCACTATCTCCAGTGCTCCCAAGGACTTCGCCATCTTTGGCTTCGATGAAG
ACCTGCAGCAGGAAGGGACACTTCTTGGCACGTTTGCCTACGACCAGGATGGGGAGCCCATCCAGACCTT
CTATTTCCAGGCCTCTAAGATGGCCACATACCAAGTTGTGGAGCTTCGGATCCTGACCAACTGGGGCCAC
CCTGAGTACACATGTATCTACCGCTTCCGGGTGCACGGAGAGCCTGCCCACTAGTAATGGGCCGCGACGA
TGTTTAAACTTCGAAACGCGTGAATTCCTCGAGGGCGGCCGCTCTAGAGTCGACGGGCCGCGGTAACAAT
TGTTAACTAACTTAAGCTAGCAACGGTTTCCCTCTAGCGGGATCAATTCCGCCCCCCCCCCCTAACGTTA
CTGGCCGAAGCCGCTTGGAATAAGGCCGGTGTGCGTTTGTCTATATGTTATTTTCCACCATATTGCCGTC
TTTTGGCAATGTGAGGGCCCGGAAACCTGGCCCTGTCTTCTTGACGAGCATTCCTAGGGGTCTTTCCCCT
CTCGCCAAAGGAATGCAAGGTCTGTTGAATGTCGTGAAGGAAGCAGTTCCTCTGGAAGCTTCTTGAAGAC
AAACAACGTCTGTAGCGACCCTTTGCAGGCAGCGGAACCCCCCACCTGGCGACAGGTGCCTCTGCGGCCA
AAAGCCACGTGTATAAGATACACCTGCAAAGGCGGCACAACCCCAGTGCCACGTTGTGAGTTGGATAGTT
GTGGAAAGAGTCAAATGGCTCTCCTCAAGCGTATTCAACAAGGGGCTGAAGGATGCCCAGAAGGTACCCC
ATTGTATGGGATCTGATCTGGGGCCTCGGTGCACATGCTTTACATGTGTTTAGTCGAGGTTAAAAAAACG
TCTAGGCCCCCCGAACCACGGGGACGTGGTTTTCCTTTGAAAAACACGATAATACCATGACCGAGTACAA
GCCCACGGTGCGCCTCGCCACCCGCGACGACGTCCCCAGGGCCGTACGCACCCTCGCCGCCGCGTTCGCC
GACTACCCCGCCACGCGCCACACCGTCGATCCGGACCGCCACATCGAGCGGGTCACCGAGCTGCAAGAAC
TCTTCCTCACGCGCGTCGGGCTCGACATCGGCAAGGTGTGGGTCGCGGACGACGGCGCCGCGGTGGCGGT
CTGGACCACGCCGGAGAGCGTCGAAGCGGGGGCGGTGTTCGCCGAGATCGGCCCGCGCATGGCCGAGTTG
AGCGGTTCCCGGCTGGCCGCGCAGCAACAGATGGAAGGCCTCCTGGCGCCGCACCGGCCCAAGGAGCCCG
CGTGGTTCCTGGCCACCGTCGGCGTCTCGCCCGACCACCAGGGCAAGGGTCTGGGCAGCGCCGTCGTGCT
CCCCGGAGTGGAGGCGGCCGAGCGCGCCGGGGTGCCCGCCTTCCTGGAGACCTCCGCGCCCCGCAACCTC
CCCTTCTACGAGCGGCTCGGCTTCACCGTCACCGCCGACGTCGAGGTGCCCGAAGGACCGCGCACCTGGT
GCATGACCCGCAAGCCCGGTGCCTGACCCGGGCGGGGCGCGTCTGGAACAATCAACCTCTGGATTACAAA
ATTTGTGAAAGATTGACTGGTATTCTTAACTATGTTGCTCCTTTTACGCTATGTGGATACGCTGCTTTAA
TGCCTTTGTATCATGCTATTGCTTCCCGTATGGCTTTCATTTTCTCCTCCTTGTATAAATCCTGGTTGCT
GTCTCTTTATGAGGAGTTGTGGCCCGTTGTCAGGCAACGTGGCGTGGTGTGCACTGTGTTTGCTGACGCA
ACCCCCACTGGTTGGGGCATTGCCACCACCTGTCAGCTCCTTTCCGGGACTTTCGCTTTCCCCCTCCCTA
TTGCCACGGCGGAACTCATCGCCGCCTGCCTTGCCCGCTGCTGGACAGGGGCTCGGCTGTTGGGCACTGA
CAATTCCGTGGTGTTGTCGGGGAAGCTGACGTCCTTTCCATGGCTGCTCGCCTGTGTTGCCACCTGGATT
CTGCGCGGGACGTCCTTCTGCTACGTCCCTTCGGCCCTCAATCCAGCGGACCTTCCTTCCCGCGGCCTGC
TGCCGGCTCTGCGGCCTCTTCCGCGTCTTCGCCTTCGCCCTCAGACGAGTCGGATCTCCCTTTGGGCCGC
CTCCCCGCCTGGAATTAATTCTGCAGTCGAGACCTAGAAAAACATGGAGCAATCACAAGTAGCAATACAG
CAGCTACCAATGCTGATTGTGCCTGGCTAGAAGCACAAGAGGAGGAGGAGGTGGGTTTTCCAGTCACACC
TCAGGTACCTTTAAGACCAATGACTTACAAGGCAGCTGTAGATCTTAGCCACTTTTTAAAAGAAAAGAGG
GGACTGGAAGGGCTAATTCACTCCCAACGAAGACAAGATATCCTTGATCTGTGGATCTACCACACACAAG
GCTACTTCCCTGATTAGCAGAACTACACACCAGGGCCAGGGGTCAGATATCCACTGACCTTTGGATGGTG
CTACAAGCTAGTACCAGTTGAGCCAGATAAGGTAGAAGAGGCCAATAAAGGAGAGAACACCAGCTTGTTA
CACCCTGTGAGCCTGCATGGGATGGATGACCCGGAGAGAGAAGTGTTAGAGTGGAGGTTTGACAGCCGCC
TAGCATTTCATCACGTGGCCCGAGAGCTGCATCCGGAGTACTTCAAGAACTGCTGATATCGAGCTTGCTA
CAAGGGACTTTCCGCTGGGGACTTTCCAGGGAGGCGTGGCCTGGGCGGGACTGGGGAGTGGCGAGCCCTC
AGATCCTGCATATAAGCAGCTGCTTTTTGCCTGTACTGGGTCTCTCTGGTTAGACCAGATCTGAGCCTGG
GAGCTCTCTGGCTAACTAGGGAACCCACTGCTTAAGCCTCAATAAAGCTTGCCTTGAGTGCTTCAAGTAG
TGTGTGCCCGTCTGTTGTGTGACTCTGGTAACTAGAGATCCCTCAGACCCTTTTAGTCAGTGTGGAAAAT
CTCTAGCAGTAGTAGTTCATGTCATCTTATTATTCAGTATTTATAACTTGCAAAGAAATGAATATCAGAG
AGTGAGAGGCCTTGACATTGCTAGCGTTTACCGTCGACCTCTAGCTAGAGCTTGGCGTAATCATGGTCAT
AGCTGTTTCCTGTGTGAAATTGTTATCCGCTCACAATTCCACACAACATACGAGCCGGAAGCATAAAGTG
TAAAGCCTGGGGTGCCTAATGAGTGAGCTAACTCACATTAATTGCGTTGCGCTCACTGCCCGCTTTCCAG
TCGGGAAACCTGTCGTGCCAGCTGCATTAATGAATCGGCCAACGCGCGGGGAGAGGCGGTTTGCGTATTG
GGCGCTCTTCCGCTTCCTCGCTCACTGACTCGCTGCGCTCGGTCGTTCGGCTGCGGCGAGCGGTATCAGC
TCACTCAAAGGCGGTAATACGGTTATCCACAGAATCAGGGGATAACGCAGGAAAGAACATGTGAGCAAAA
GGCCAGCAAAAGGCCAGGAACCGTAAAAAGGCCGCGTTGCTGGCGTTTTTCCATAGGCTCCGCCCCCCTG
ACGAGCATCACAAAAATCGACGCTCAAGTCAGAGGTGGCGAAACCCGACAGGACTATAAAGATACCAGGC
GTTTCCCCCTGGAAGCTCCCTCGTGCGCTCTCCTGTTCCGACCCTGCCGCTTACCGGATACCTGTCCGCC
TTTCTCCCTTCGGGAAGCGTGGCGCTTTCTCATAGCTCACGCTGTAGGTATCTCAGTTCGGTGTAGGTCG
TTCGCTCCAAGCTGGGCTGTGTGCACGAACCCCCCGTTCAGCCCGACCGCTGCGCCTTATCCGGTAACTA
TCGTCTTGAGTCCAACCCGGTAAGACACGACTTATCGCCACTGGCAGCAGCCACTGGTAACAGGATTAGC
AGAGCGAGGTATGTAGGCGGTGCTACAGAGTTCTTGAAGTGGTGGCCTAACTACGGCTACACTAGAAGAA
CAGTATTTGGTATCTGCGCTCTGCTGAAGCCAGTTACCTTCGGAAAAAGAGTTGGTAGCTCTTGATCCGG
CAAACAAACCACCGCTGGTAGCGGTGGTTTTTTTGTTTGCAAGCAGCAGATTACGCGCAGAAAAAAAGGA
TCTCAAGAAGATCCTTTGATCTTTTCTACGGGGTCTGACGCTCAGTGGAACGAAAACTCACGTTAAGGGA
TTTTGGTCATGAGATTATCAAAAAGGATCTTCACCTAGATCCTTTTAAATTAAAAATGAAGTTTTAAATC
AATCTAAAGTATATATGAGTAAACTTGGTCTGACAGTTACCAATGCTTAATCAGTGAGGCACCTATCTCA
GCGATCTGTCTATTTCGTTCATCCATAGTTGCCTGACTCCCCGTCGTGTAGATAACTACGATACGGGAGG
GCTTACCATCTGGCCCCAGTGCTGCAATGATACCGCGAGACCCACGCTCACCGGCTCCAGATTTATCAGC
AATAAACCAGCCAGCCGGAAGGGCCGAGCGCAGAAGTGGTCCTGCAACTTTATCCGCCTCCATCCAGTCT
ATTAATTGTTGCCGGGAAGCTAGAGTAAGTAGTTCGCCAGTTAATAGTTTGCGCAACGTTGTTGCCATTG
CTACAGGCATCGTGGTGTCACGCTCGTCGTTTGGTATGGCTTCATTCAGCTCCGGTTCCCAACGATCAAG
GCGAGTTACATGATCCCCCATGTTGTGCAAAAAAGCGGTTAGCTCCTTCGGTCCTCCGATCGTTGTCAGA
AGTAAGTTGGCCGCAGTGTTATCACTCATGGTTATGGCAGCACTGCATAATTCTCTTACTGTCATGCCAT
CCGTAAGATGCTTTTCTGTGACTGGTGAGTACTCAACCAAGTCATTCTGAGAATAGTGTATGCGGCGACC
GAGTTGCTCTTGCCCGGCGTCAATACGGGATAATACCGCGCCACATAGCAGAACTTTAAAAGTGCTCATC
ATTGGAAAACGTTCTTCGGGGCGAAAACTCTCAAGGATCTTACCGCTGTTGAGATCCAGTTCGATGTAAC
CCACTCGTGCACCCAACTGATCTTCAGCATCTTTTACTTTCACCAGCGTTTCTGGGTGAGCAAAAACAGG
AAGGCAAAATGCCGCAAAAAAGGGAATAAGGGCGACACGGAAATGTTGAATACTCATACTCTTCCTTTTT
CAATATTATTGAAGCATTTATCAGGGTTATTGTCTCATGAGCGGATACATATTTGAATGTATTTAGAAAA
ATAAACAAATAGGGGTTCCGCGCACATTTCCCCGAAAAGTGCCACCTGACGTCGACGGATCGGGAGATCA
ACTTGTTTATTGCAGCTTATAATGGTTACAAATAAAGCAATAGCATCACAAATTTCACAAATAAAGCATT
TTTTTCACTGCATTCTAGTTGTGGTTTGTCCAAACTCATCAATGTATCTTATCATGTCTGGATCAACTGG
ATAACTCAAGCTAACCAAAATCATCCCAAACTTCCCACCCCATACCCTATTACCACTGCCAATTACCTGT
GGTTTCATTTACTCTAAACCTGTGATTCCTCTGAATTATTTTCATTTTAAAGAAATTGTATTTGTTAAAT
ATGTACTACAAACTTAGTAGT
Features (pLannotate 1.2.2; 24 found; start..end, strand, type, name):
    377..634     +  LTR            5' LTR (truncated): truncated 5' long terminal repeat (LTR) from HIV-1
    681..806     +  misc_feature   HIV-1 Ψ: packaging signal of human immunodeficiency virus type 1
    790..1128    +  CDS            HIV-1 gag (fragment): gag protein from human immunodeficiency virus 1; gag
   1303..1536    +  misc_feature   RRE: The Rev response element (RRE) of HIV-1 allows for Rev-dependent mRNA export from the nucleus to the cytoplasm.
   1913..2013    +  CDS            Rev (fragment): human immunodeficiency virus 1 (HIV-1) Rev protein; rev; enhances nuclear export of unspliced and incompletely spliced viral mRNAs
   2028..2143    +  misc_feature   cPPT/CTS: central polypurine tract and central termination sequence of HIV-1 (lacking the first T)
   2221..2432    +  promoter       EF-1α core promoter: core promoter for human elongation factor EF-1α
   2433..3371    +  intron         EF-1α intron A: intron upstream of the start codon of human EF-1α
   3396..3437    +  CDS            V5 tag: epitope tag from simian virus 5
   3459..5651    +  CDS            Sun2: SUN2_MOUSE - Also known as Unc84b. Experimental evidence at protein level: Swiss-Prot protein existence level 1. As a component of the LINC (LInker of Nucleoskeleton and Cytoskeleton) complex, involved in the connection between the nuclear lamina and the cytoskeleton. The nucleocytoplasmic interactions established by the LINC complex play an important role in the transmission of mechanical forces across the nuclear envelope and in nuclear movement and positioning. Specifically, SYNE2 and SUN2 assemble in arrays of transmembrane actin-associated nuclear (TAN) lines which are bound to F-actin ca
   5793..6354    +  misc_feature   IRES: internal ribosome entry site (IRES) of the encephalomyocarditis virus (EMCV)
   6357..6956    +  CDS            PuroR: puromycin N-acetyltransferase; pac from Streptomyces alboniger; confers resistance to puromycin
   6980..7568    +  misc_feature   WPRE: woodchuck hepatitis virus posttranscriptional regulatory element
   7585..8103    +  CDS            nef (fragment): NEF_HV1BR - Experimental evidence at protein level: Swiss-Prot protein existence level 1. Extracellular Nef protein targets CD4(+) T-lymphocytes for apoptosis by interacting with CXCR4 surface receptors (PubMed:14990729). From Human immunodeficiency virus type 1 group M subtype B (isolate BRU/LAI) (HIV-1).
   8151..8408    +  LTR            5' LTR (truncated): truncated 5' long terminal repeat (LTR) from HIV-1
   8558..8580    -  protein_bind   lac operator (fragment): The lac repressor binds to the lac operator to inhibit transcription in E. coli. This inhibition can be relieved by adding lactose or isopropyl-β-D-thiogalactopyranoside (IPTG). lac repressor encoded by lacI
   8584..8614    -  promoter       lac promoter: promoter for the E. coli lac operon
   8629..8650    -  protein_bind   CAP binding site: CAP binding activates transcription in the presence of cAMP. E. coli catabolite activator protein
   8663..8755    -  CDS            lacI (fragment): lac repressor; lacI; The lac repressor binds to the lac operator to inhibit transcription in E. coli. This inhibition can be relieved by adding lactose or isopropyl-β-D-thiogalactopyranoside (IPTG).
   8938..9526    -  rep_origin     ori: high-copy-number ColE1/pMB1/pBR322/pUC origin of replication
   9697..10557   -  CDS            AmpR: β-lactamase; bla; confers resistance to ampicillin, carbenicillin, and related antibiotics
  10558..10662   -  promoter       AmpR promoter: bla
  10710..10844   +  polyA_signal   SV40 poly(A) signal: SV40 polyadenylation signal
  11011..329     +  CDS            nef (fragment) (across the origin): NEF_HV1BR - Experimental evidence at protein level: Swiss-Prot protein existence level 1. Extracellular Nef protein targets CD4(+) T-lymphocytes for apoptosis by interacting with CXCR4 surface receptors (PubMed:14990729). From Human immunodeficiency virus type 1 group M subtype B (isolate BRU/LAI) (HIV-1).
