[The description below was written by a language model from this plasmid's Addgene catalogue record and pLannotate feature annotations shown in this document.]
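Description:
pLV V5-Sun2 is an HIV-1-based lentiviral transfer plasmid for expressing N-terminally V5-tagged mouse Sun2 (also called Unc84b) in mammalian cells. It was built by Gibson cloning into the pLV-EF1a-IRES-Puro backbone and totals about 11 kb. In bacteria it is maintained through a high-copy ColE1/pUC-type origin and selected with ampicillin via the β-lactamase gene. Remnants of a lac promoter/operator region and an SV40 polyadenylation signal also lie in the plasmid backbone outside the viral segment.

The viral segment is bounded by two annotated HIV-1 LTR elements, both called as truncated LTRs and each preceded by sequence matching nef fragments, which probably reflects flanking LTR-region sequence rather than a functional gene. Between them lie the Ψ packaging signal with a partial gag sequence, the Rev response element for Rev-dependent nuclear export of the genomic RNA, and the cPPT/CTS, which aids nuclear import of the reverse-transcribed genome. Because no functional viral proteins are encoded, these must be supplied in trans to produce particles.

The expression cassette uses the human EF-1α core promoter with its intron A to drive a single bicistronic transcript. The V5 epitope is followed by the Sun2 coding sequence, then an EMCV IRES and the puromycin N-acetyltransferase gene, so puromycin resistance is coupled to transgene expression. A WPRE downstream enhances transcript stability and expression.

Sun2 is an inner nuclear membrane component of the LINC complex, which links the nuclear lamina to the cytoskeleton. The construct therefore suits stable transduction and puromycin selection of cells in which tagged Sun2 can be detected or immunoprecipitated through V5.
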