Addgene plasmid #175114: pLV V5-Sun2
Purpose: Lentiviral expression of V5-tagged mouse Sun2
Depositing lab: Larry Gerace. Depositing organization: Scripps California (The Scripps Research Institute).
Backbone
  Vector backbone: pLV-EF1a-IRES-Puro
  Backbone manufacturer: Tobias Meyer (Addgene plasmid # 85132)
  Vector type: Mammalian Expression, Lentiviral
Growth in bacteria
  Bacterial resistance: Ampicillin, 100 μg/mL
  Growth temperature: 30°C
  Growth strain: NEB Stable
  Copy number: High Copy
Gene/Insert
  Gene/Insert name: Sun2 (alt name: Unc84b)
  Species: M. musculus (mouse)
  Entrez Gene: Sun2 (a.k.a. B230369L08Rik, C030011B15, Unc84b)
  Tag / fusion protein: V5 (N terminal on insert)
  Cloning method: Gibson Cloning
Terms and licenses: Academic/Nonprofit Terms; Industry Terms: Not Available to Industry
How to cite: pLV V5-Sun2 was a gift from Larry Gerace (Addgene plasmid # 175114 ; http://n2t.net/addgene:175114 ; RRID:Addgene_175114)
